>Addgene plasmid #113782 | pHOXB13.1.0-gDNA | depositor full sequence | sequence record 214743 | Full Sequence
TAGAGCTAGAAATAGCAAGTTAAAATAAGGCTAGTCCGTTATCAACTTGAAAAAGTGGCACCGAGTCGGT
GCTTTTTTGTTTTAGAGCTAGAAATAGCAAGTTAAAATAAGGCTAGTCCGTTTTTAGCGCGTGCGCCAAT
TCTGCAGACAAATGGCTCTAGAGGTACCCGTTACATAACTTACGGTAAATGGCCCGCCTGGCTGACCGCC
CAACGACCCCCGCCCATTGACGTCAATAGTAACGCCAATAGGGACTTTCCATTGACGTCAATGGGTGGAG
TATTTACGGTAAACTGCCCACTTGGCAGTACATCAAGTGTATCATATGCCAAGTACGCCCCCTATTGACG
TCAATGACGGTAAATGGCCCGCCTGGCATTGTGCCCAGTACATGACCTTATGGGACTTTCCTACTTGGCA
GTACATCTACGTATTAGTCATCGCTATTACCATGGTCGAGGTGAGCCCCACGTTCTGCTTCACTCTCCCC
ATCTCCCCCCCCTCCCCACCCCCAATTTTGTATTTATTTATTTTTTAATTATTTTGTGCAGCGATGGGGG
CGGGGGGGGGGGGGGGGCGCGCGCCAGGCGGGGCGGGGCGGGGCGAGGGGCGGGGCGGGGCGAGGCGGAG
AGGTGCGGCGGCAGCCAATCAGAGCGGCGCGCTCCGAAAGTTTCCTTTTATGGCGAGGCGGCGGCGGCGG
CGGCCCTATAAAAAGCGAAGCGCGCGGCGGGCGGGAGTCGCTGCGACGCTGCCTTCGCCCCGTGCCCCGC
TCCGCCGCCGCCTCGCGCCGCCCGCCCCGGCTCTGACTGACCGCGTTACTCCCACAGGTGAGCGGGCGGG
ACGGCCCTTCTCCTCCGGGCTGTAATTAGCTGAGCAAGAGGTAAGGGTTTAAGGGATGGTTGGTTGGTGG
GGTATTAATGTTTAATTACCTGGAGCACCTGCCTGAAATCACTTTTTTTCAGGTTGGACCGGTGCCACCA
TGGACTATAAGGACCACGACGGAGACTACAAGGATCATGATATTGATTACAAAGACGATGACGATAAGAT
GGCCCCAAAGAAGAAGCGGAAGGTCGGTATCCACGGAGTCCCAGCAGCCGACAAGAAGTACAGCATCGGC
CTGGACATCGGCACCAACTCTGTGGGCTGGGCCGTGATCACCGACGAGTACAAGGTGCCCAGCAAGAAAT
TCAAGGTGCTGGGCAACACCGACCGGCACAGCATCAAGAAGAACCTGATCGGAGCCCTGCTGTTCGACAG
CGGCGAAACAGCCGAGGCCACCCGGCTGAAGAGAACCGCCAGAAGAAGATACACCAGACGGAAGAACCGG
ATCTGCTATCTGCAAGAGATCTTCAGCAACGAGATGGCCAAGGTGGACGACAGCTTCTTCCACAGACTGG
AAGAGTCCTTCCTGGTGGAAGAGGATAAGAAGCACGAGCGGCACCCCATCTTCGGCAACATCGTGGACGA
GGTGGCCTACCACGAGAAGTACCCCACCATCTACCACCTGAGAAAGAAACTGGTGGACAGCACCGACAAG
GCCGACCTGCGGCTGATCTATCTGGCCCTGGCCCACATGATCAAGTTCCGGGGCCACTTCCTGATCGAGG
GCGACCTGAACCCCGACAACAGCGACGTGGACAAGCTGTTCATCCAGCTGGTGCAGACCTACAACCAGCT
GTTCGAGGAAAACCCCATCAACGCCAGCGGCGTGGACGCCAAGGCCATCCTGTCTGCCAGACTGAGCAAG
AGCAGACGGCTGGAAAATCTGATCGCCCAGCTGCCCGGCGAGAAGAAGAATGGCCTGTTCGGAAACCTGA
TTGCCCTGAGCCTGGGCCTGACCCCCAACTTCAAGAGCAACTTCGACCTGGCCGAGGATGCCAAACTGCA
GCTGAGCAAGGACACCTACGACGACGACCTGGACAACCTGCTGGCCCAGATCGGCGACCAGTACGCCGAC
CTGTTTCTGGCCGCCAAGAACCTGTCCGACGCCATCCTGCTGAGCGACATCCTGAGAGTGAACACCGAGA
TCACCAAGGCCCCCCTGAGCGCCTCTATGATCAAGAGATACGACGAGCACCACCAGGACCTGACCCTGCT
GAAAGCTCTCGTGCGGCAGCAGCTGCCTGAGAAGTACAAAGAGATTTTCTTCGACCAGAGCAAGAACGGC
TACGCCGGCTACATTGACGGCGGAGCCAGCCAGGAAGAGTTCTACAAGTTCATCAAGCCCATCCTGGAAA
AGATGGACGGCACCGAGGAACTGCTCGTGAAGCTGAACAGAGAGGACCTGCTGCGGAAGCAGCGGACCTT
CGACAACGGCAGCATCCCCCACCAGATCCACCTGGGAGAGCTGCACGCCATTCTGCGGCGGCAGGAAGAT
TTTTACCCATTCCTGAAGGACAACCGGGAAAAGATCGAGAAGATCCTGACCTTCCGCATCCCCTACTACG
TGGGCCCTCTGGCCAGGGGAAACAGCAGATTCGCCTGGATGACCAGAAAGAGCGAGGAAACCATCACCCC
CTGGAACTTCGAGGAAGTGGTGGACAAGGGCGCTTCCGCCCAGAGCTTCATCGAGCGGATGACCAACTTC
GATAAGAACCTGCCCAACGAGAAGGTGCTGCCCAAGCACAGCCTGCTGTACGAGTACTTCACCGTGTATA
ACGAGCTGACCAAAGTGAAATACGTGACCGAGGGAATGAGAAAGCCCGCCTTCCTGAGCGGCGAGCAGAA
AAAGGCCATCGTGGACCTGCTGTTCAAGACCAACCGGAAAGTGACCGTGAAGCAGCTGAAAGAGGACTAC
TTCAAGAAAATCGAGTGCTTCGACTCCGTGGAAATCTCCGGCGTGGAAGATCGGTTCAACGCCTCCCTGG
GCACATACCACGATCTGCTGAAAATTATCAAGGACAAGGACTTCCTGGACAATGAGGAAAACGAGGACAT
TCTGGAAGATATCGTGCTGACCCTGACACTGTTTGAGGACAGAGAGATGATCGAGGAACGGCTGAAAACC
TATGCCCACCTGTTCGACGACAAAGTGATGAAGCAGCTGAAGCGGCGGAGATACACCGGCTGGGGCAGGC
TGAGCCGGAAGCTGATCAACGGCATCCGGGACAAGCAGTCCGGCAAGACAATCCTGGATTTCCTGAAGTC
CGACGGCTTCGCCAACAGAAACTTCATGCAGCTGATCCACGACGACAGCCTGACCTTTAAAGAGGACATC
CAGAAAGCCCAGGTGTCCGGCCAGGGCGATAGCCTGCACGAGCACATTGCCAATCTGGCCGGCAGCCCCG
CCATTAAGAAGGGCATCCTGCAGACAGTGAAGGTGGTGGACGAGCTCGTGAAAGTGATGGGCCGGCACAA
GCCCGAGAACATCGTGATCGAAATGGCCAGAGAGAACCAGACCACCCAGAAGGGACAGAAGAACAGCCGC
GAGAGAATGAAGCGGATCGAAGAGGGCATCAAAGAGCTGGGCAGCCAGATCCTGAAAGAACACCCCGTGG
AAAACACCCAGCTGCAGAACGAGAAGCTGTACCTGTACTACCTGCAGAATGGGCGGGATATGTACGTGGA
CCAGGAACTGGACATCAACCGGCTGTCCGACTACGATGTGGACCATATCGTGCCTCAGAGCTTTCTGAAG
GACGACTCCATCGACAACAAGGTGCTGACCAGAAGCGACAAGAACCGGGGCAAGAGCGACAACGTGCCCT
CCGAAGAGGTCGTGAAGAAGATGAAGAACTACTGGCGGCAGCTGCTGAACGCCAAGCTGATTACCCAGAG
AAAGTTCGACAATCTGACCAAGGCCGAGAGAGGCGGCCTGAGCGAACTGGATAAGGCCGGCTTCATCAAG
AGACAGCTGGTGGAAACCCGGCAGATCACAAAGCACGTGGCACAGATCCTGGACTCCCGGATGAACACTA
AGTACGACGAGAATGACAAGCTGATCCGGGAAGTGAAAGTGATCACCCTGAAGTCCAAGCTGGTGTCCGA
TTTCCGGAAGGATTTCCAGTTTTACAAAGTGCGCGAGATCAACAACTACCACCACGCCCACGACGCCTAC
CTGAACGCCGTCGTGGGAACCGCCCTGATCAAAAAGTACCCTAAGCTGGAAAGCGAGTTCGTGTACGGCG
ACTACAAGGTGTACGACGTGCGGAAGATGATCGCCAAGAGCGAGCAGGAAATCGGCAAGGCTACCGCCAA
GTACTTCTTCTACAGCAACATCATGAACTTTTTCAAGACCGAGATTACCCTGGCCAACGGCGAGATCCGG
AAGCGGCCTCTGATCGAGACAAACGGCGAAACCGGGGAGATCGTGTGGGATAAGGGCCGGGATTTTGCCA
CCGTGCGGAAAGTGCTGAGCATGCCCCAAGTGAATATCGTGAAAAAGACCGAGGTGCAGACAGGCGGCTT
CAGCAAAGAGTCTATCCTGCCCAAGAGGAACAGCGATAAGCTGATCGCCAGAAAGAAGGACTGGGACCCT
AAGAAGTACGGCGGCTTCGACAGCCCCACCGTGGCCTATTCTGTGCTGGTGGTGGCCAAAGTGGAAAAGG
GCAAGTCCAAGAAACTGAAGAGTGTGAAAGAGCTGCTGGGGATCACCATCATGGAAAGAAGCAGCTTCGA
GAAGAATCCCATCGACTTTCTGGAAGCCAAGGGCTACAAAGAAGTGAAAAAGGACCTGATCATCAAGCTG
CCTAAGTACTCCCTGTTCGAGCTGGAAAACGGCCGGAAGAGAATGCTGGCCTCTGCCGGCGAACTGCAGA
AGGGAAACGAACTGGCCCTGCCCTCCAAATATGTGAACTTCCTGTACCTGGCCAGCCACTATGAGAAGCT
GAAGGGCTCCCCCGAGGATAATGAGCAGAAACAGCTGTTTGTGGAACAGCACAAGCACTACCTGGACGAG
ATCATCGAGCAGATCAGCGAGTTCTCCAAGAGAGTGATCCTGGCCGACGCTAATCTGGACAAAGTGCTGT
CCGCCTACAACAAGCACCGGGATAAGCCCATCAGAGAGCAGGCCGAGAATATCATCCACCTGTTTACCCT
GACCAATCTGGGAGCCCCTGCCGCCTTCAAGTACTTTGACACCACCATCGACCGGAAGAGGTACACCAGC
ACCAAAGAGGTGCTGGACGCCACCCTGATCCACCAGAGCATCACCGGCCTGTACGAGACACGGATCGACC
TGTCTCAGCTGGGAGGCGACAAAAGGCCGGCGGCCACGAAAAAGGCCGGCCAGGCAAAAAAGAAAAAGTA
AGAATTCCTAGAGCTCGCTGATCAGCCTCGACTGTGCCTTCTAGTTGCCAGCCATCTGTTGTTTGCCCCT
CCCCCGTGCCTTCCTTGACCCTGGAAGGTGCCACTCCCACTGTCCTTTCCTAATAAAATGAGGAAATTGC
ATCGCATTGTCTGAGTAGGTGTCATTCTATTCTGGGGGGTGGGGTGGGGCAGGACAGCAAGGGGGAGGAT
TGGGAAGAGAATAGCAGGCATGCTGGGGAGCGGCCGCAGGAACCCCTAGTGATGGAGTTGGCCACTCCCT
CTCTGCGCGCTCGCTCGCTCACTGAGGCCGGGCGACCAAAGGTCGCCCGACGCCCGGGCTTTGCCCGGGC
GGCCTCAGTGAGCGAGCGAGCGCGCAGCTGCCTGCAGGGGCGCCTGATGCGGTATTTTCTCCTTACGCAT
CTGTGCGGTATTTCACACCGCATA
[142 nt withheld, positions 5695-5836]
C
[141 nt withheld, positions 5838-5978]
CCTTTGACGTTGGAGTCCACGTTCTTT
[37 nt withheld, positions 6006-6042]
ACCCTATCTCGGGCTATTCTTTTGATTTATAAGGGATTTTGCCGATTTCGGCCTATTGGTTAAAAAATGA
GCTGATTTAACAAAAATTTAACGCGAATTTTAACAAAATATTAACGTTTACAATTTTATGGTGCACTCTC
AGTACAATCTGCTCTGATGCCGCATAGTTAAGCCAGCCCCGACACCCGCCAACACCCGCTGACGCGCCCT
GACGGGCTTGTCTGCTCCCGGCATCCGCTTACAGACAAGCTGTGACCGTCTCCGGGAGCTGCATGTGTCA
GAGGTTTTCACCGTCATCACCGAAACGCGCGAGACGAAAGGGCCTCGTGATACGCCTATTTTTATAGGTT
AATGTCATGATAATAATGGTTTCTTAGACGTCAGGTGGCACTTTTCGGGGAAATGTGCGCGGAACCCCTA
TTTGTTTATTTTTCTAAATACATTCAAATATGTATCCGCTCATGAGACAATAACCCTGATAAATGCTTCA
ATAATATTGAAAAAGGAAGAGTATGAGTATTCAACATTTCCGTGTCGCCCTTATTCCCTTTTTTGCGGCA
TTTTGCCTTCCTGTTTTTGCTCACCCAGAAACGCTGGTGAAAGTAAAAGATGCTGAAGATCAGTTGGGTG
CACGAGTGGGTTACATCGAACTGGATCTCAACAGCGGTAAGATCCTTGAGAGTTTTCGCCCCGAAGAACG
TTTTCCAATGATGAGCACTTTTAAAGTTCTGCTATGTGGCGCGGTATTATCCCGTATTGACGCCGGGCAA
GAGCAACTCGGTCGCCGCATACACTATTCTCAGAATGACTTGGTTGAGTACTCACCAGTCACAGAAAAGC
ATCTTACGGATGGCATGACAGTAAGAGAATTATGCAGTGCTGCCATAACCATGAGTGATAACACTGCGGC
CAACTTACTTCTGACAACGATCGGAGGACCGAAGGAGCTAACCGCTTTTTTGCACAACATGGGGGATCAT
GTAACTCGCCTTGATCGTTGGGAACCGGAGCTGAATGAAGCCATACCAAACGACGAGCGTGACACCACGA
TGCCTGTAGCAATGGCAACAACGTTGCGCAAACTATTAACTGGCGAACTACTTACTCTAGCTTCCCGGCA
ACAATTAATAGACTGGATGGAGGCGGATAAAGTTGCAGGACCACTTCTGCGCTCGGCCCTTCCGGCTGGC
TGGTTTATTGCTGATAAATCTGGAGCCGGTGAGCGTGGAAGCCGCGGTATCATTGCAGCACTGGGGCCAG
ATGGTAAGCCCTCCCGTATCGTAGTTATCTACACGACGGGGAGTCAGGCAACTATGGATGAACGAAATAG
ACAGATCGCTGAGATAGGTGCCTCACTGATTAAGCATTGGTAACTGTCAGACCAAGTTTACTCATATATA
CTTTAGATTGATTTAAAACTTCATTTTTAATTTAAAAGGATCTAGGTGAAGATCCTTTTTGATAATCTCA
TGACCAAAATCCCTTAACGTGAGTTTTCGTTCCACTGAGCGTCAGACCCCGTAGAAAAGATCAAAGGATC
TTCTTGAGATCCTTTTTTTCTGCGCGTAATCTGCTGCTTGCAAACAAAAAAACCACCGCTACCAGCGGTG
GTTTGTTTGCCGGATCAAGAGCTACCAACTCTTTTTCCGAAGGTAACTGGCTTCAGCAGAGCGCAGATAC
CAAATACTGTCCTTCTAGTGTAGCCGTAGTTAGGCCACCACTTCAAGAACTCTGTAGCACCGCCTACATA
CCTCGCTCTGCTAATCCTGTTACCAGTGGCTGCTGCCAGTGGCGATAAGTCGTGTCTTACCGGGTTGGAC
TCAAGACGATAGTTACCGGATAAGGCGCAGCGGTCGGGCTGAACGGGGGGTTCGTGCACACAGCCCAGCT
TGGAGCGAACGACCTACACCGAACTGAGATACCTACAGCGTGAGCTATGAGAAAGCGCCACGCTTCCCGA
AGGGAGAAAGGCGGACAGGTATCCGGTAAGCGGCAGGGTCGGAACAGGAGAGCGCACGAGGGAGCTTCCA
GGGGGAAACGCCTGGTATCTTTATAGTCCTGTCGGGTTTCGCCACCTCTGACTTGAGCGTCGATTTTTGT
GATGCTCGTCAGGGGGGCGGAGCCTATGGAAAAACGCCAGCAACGCGGCCTTTTTACGGTTCCTGGCCTT
TTGCTGGCCTTTTGCTCACATGTGAGGGCCTATTTCCCATGATTCCTTCATATTTGCATATACGATACAA
GGCTGTTAGAGAGATAATTGGAATTAATTTGACTGTAAACACAAAGATATTAGTACAAAATACGTGACGT
AGAAAGTAATAATTTCTTGGGTAGTTTGCAGTTTTAAAATTATGTTTTAAAATGGACTATCATATGCTTA
CCGTAACTTGAAAGTATTTCGATTTCTTGGCTTTATATATCTTGTGGAAAGGACGAAACACCAGGCAAGG
AGATCTCTTAAGGTTT
Features (pLannotate 1.2.2; 18 found; start..end, strand, type, name):
     79..122     +  misc_RNA       gRNA scaffold (fragment): guide RNA scaffold for the Streptococcus pyogenes CRISPR/Cas9 system
    169..454     +  enhancer       CMV enhancer: human cytomegalovirus immediate early enhancer; contains an 18-bp deletion relative to the standard CMV enhancer
    456..733     +  promoter       chicken β-actin promoter: No description available
    734..962     +  intron         hybrid intron: hybrid between chicken β-actin (CBA) and minute virus of mice (MMV) introns (Gray et al., 2011)
   1100..2701    +  CDS            Cas9(N): N-terminal portion of Streptococcus pyogenes Cas9 (Zetsche et al., 2015)
   2702..5200    +  CDS            Cas9(C): C-terminal portion of Streptococcus pyogenes Cas9 (Zetsche et al., 2015)
   5201..5248    +  CDS            nucleoplasmin NLS: bipartite nuclear localization signal from nucleoplasmin
   5282..5393    +  polyA_signal   bGH poly(A) signal: bovine growth hormone polyadenylation signal
   5498..5638    +  repeat_region  AAV2 ITR: inverted terminal repeat of adeno-associated virus serotype 2 inverted
   5643..5694    -  misc_feature   bom (fragment): basis of mobility region from pBR322
   5713..6093    +  rep_origin     M13 ori (sequence partly withheld): M13 bacteriophage origin of replication; arrow indicates direction of (+) strand synthesis
   6169..6218    -  misc_feature   bom (fragment): basis of mobility region from pBR322
   6320..6355    -  CDS            rop (fragment): Rop protein, which maintains plasmids at low copy number; rop
   6450..6554    +  promoter       AmpR promoter: bla
   6555..7415    +  CDS            AmpR: β-lactamase; bla; confers resistance to ampicillin, carbenicillin, and related antibiotics
   7586..8174    +  rep_origin     ori: high-copy-number ColE1/pMB1/pBR322/pUC origin of replication
   8236..8476    +  promoter       U6 promoter: RNA polymerase III promoter for human U6 snRNA
   8505..72      +  misc_RNA       gRNA scaffold (across the origin): guide RNA scaffold for the Streptococcus pyogenes CRISPR/Cas9 system
