>Addgene plasmid #113782 | pHOXB13.1.0-gDNA | addgene full sequence | sequence record 230576 | Addgene NGS Result
TAGAGCTAGAAATAGCAAGTTAAAATAAGGCTAGTCCGTTATCAACTTGAAAAAGTGGCACCGAGTCGGT
GCTTTTTTGTTTTAGAGCTAGAAATAGCAAGTTAAAATAAGGCTAGTCCGTTTTTAGCGCGTGCGCCAAT
TCTGCAGACAAATGGCTCTAGAGGTACCCGTTACATAACTTACGGTAAATGGCCCGCCTGGCTGACCGCC
CAACGACCCCCGCCCATTGACGTCAATAGTAACGCCAATAGGGACTTTCCATTGACGTCAATGGGTGGAG
TATTTACGGTAAACTGCCCACTTGGCAGTACATCAAGTGTATCATATGCCAAGTACGCCCCCTATTGACG
TCAATGACGGTAAATGGCCCGCCTGGCATTGTGCCCAGTACATGACCTTATGGGACTTTCCTACTTGGCA
GTACATCTACGTATTAGTCATCGCTATTACCATGGTCGAGGTGAGCCCCACGTTCTGCTTCACTCTCCCC
ATCTCCCCCCCCTCCCCACCCCCAATTTTGTATTTATTTATTTTTTAATTATTTTGTGCAGCGATGGGGG
CGGGGGGGCGGGGCGGGGCGAGGCGGAGAGGTGCGGCGGCAGCCAATCAGAGCGGCGCGCTCCGAAAGTT
TCCTTTTATGGCGAGGCGGCGGCGGCGGCGGCCCTATAAAAAGCGAAGCGCGCGGCGGGCGGGAGTCGCT
GCGCGCTGCCTTCGCCCCGTGCCCCGCTCCGCCGCCGCCTCGCGCCGCCCGCCCCGGCTCTGACTGACCG
CGTTACTCCCACAGGTGAGCGGGCGGGACGGCCCTTCTCCTCCGGGCTGTAATTAGCTGAGCAAGAGGTA
AGGGTTTAAGGGATGGTTGGTTGGTGGGGTATTAATGTTTAATTACCTGGAGCACCTGCCTGAAATCACT
TTTTTTCAGGTTGGACCGGTGCCACCATGGACTATAAGGACCACGACGGAGACTACAAGGATCATGATAT
TGATTACAAAGACGATGACGATAAGATGGCCCCAAAGAAGAAGCGGAAGGTCGGTATCCACGGAGTCCCA
GCAGCCGACAAGAAGTACAGCATCGGCCTGGACATCGGCACCAACTCTGTGGGCTGGGCCGTGATCACCG
ACGAGTACAAGGTGCCCAGCAAGAAATTCAAGGTGCTGGGCAACACCGACCGGCACAGCATCAAGAAGAA
CCTGATCGGAGCCCTGCTGTTCGACAGCGGCGAAACAGCCGAGGCCACCCGGCTGAAGAGAACCGCCAGA
AGAAGATACACCAGACGGAAGAACCGGATCTGCTATCTGCAAGAGATCTTCAGCAACGAGATGGCCAAGG
TGGACGACAGCTTCTTCCACAGACTGGAAGAGTCCTTCCTGGTGGAAGAGGATAAGAAGCACGAGCGGCA
CCCCATCTTCGGCAACATCGTGGACGAGGTGGCCTACCACGAGAAGTACCCCACCATCTACCACCTGAGA
AAGAAACTGGTGGACAGCACCGACAAGGCCGACCTGCGGCTGATCTATCTGGCCCTGGCCCACATGATCA
AGTTCCGGGGCCACTTCCTGATCGAGGGCGACCTGAACCCCGACAACAGCGACGTGGACAAGCTGTTCAT
CCAGCTGGTGCAGACCTACAACCAGCTGTTCGAGGAAAACCCCATCAACGCCAGCGGCGTGGACGCCAAG
GCCATCCTGTCTGCCAGACTGAGCAAGAGCAGACGGCTGGAAAATCTGATCGCCCAGCTGCCCGGCGAGA
AGAAGAATGGCCTGTTCGGAAACCTGATTGCCCTGAGCCTGGGCCTGACCCCCAACTTCAAGAGCAACTT
CGACCTGGCCGAGGATGCCAAACTGCAGCTGAGCAAGGACACCTACGACGACGACCTGGACAACCTGCTG
GCCCAGATCGGCGACCAGTACGCCGACCTGTTTCTGGCCGCCAAGAACCTGTCCGACGCCATCCTGCTGA
GCGACATCCTGAGAGTGAACACCGAGATCACCAAGGCCCCCCTGAGCGCCTCTATGATCAAGAGATACGA
CGAGCACCACCAGGACCTGACCCTGCTGAAAGCTCTCGTGCGGCAGCAGCTGCCTGAGAAGTACAAAGAG
ATTTTCTTCGACCAGAGCAAGAACGGCTACGCCGGCTACATTGACGGCGGAGCCAGCCAGGAAGAGTTCT
ACAAGTTCATCAAGCCCATCCTGGAAAAGATGGACGGCACCGAGGAACTGCTCGTGAAGCTGAACAGAGA
GGACCTGCTGCGGAAGCAGCGGACCTTCGACAACGGCAGCATCCCCCACCAGATCCACCTGGGAGAGCTG
CACGCCATTCTGCGGCGGCAGGAAGATTTTTACCCATTCCTGAAGGACAACCGGGAAAAGATCGAGAAGA
TCCTGACCTTCCGCATCCCCTACTACGTGGGCCCTCTGGCCAGGGGAAACAGCAGATTCGCCTGGATGAC
CAGAAAGAGCGAGGAAACCATCACCCCCTGGAACTTCGAGGAAGTGGTGGACAAGGGCGCTTCCGCCCAG
AGCTTCATCGAGCGGATGACCAACTTCGATAAGAACCTGCCCAACGAGAAGGTGCTGCCCAAGCACAGCC
TGCTGTACGAGTACTTCACCGTGTATAACGAGCTGACCAAAGTGAAATACGTGACCGAGGGAATGAGAAA
GCCCGCCTTCCTGAGCGGCGAGCAGAAAAAGGCCATCGTGGACCTGCTGTTCAAGACCAACCGGAAAGTG
ACCGTGAAGCAGCTGAAAGAGGACTACTTCAAGAAAATCGAGTGCTTCGACTCCGTGGAAATCTCCGGCG
TGGAAGATCGGTTCAACGCCTCCCTGGGCACATACCACGATCTGCTGAAAATTATCAAGGACAAGGACTT
CCTGGACAATGAGGAAAACGAGGACATTCTGGAAGATATCGTGCTGACCCTGACACTGTTTGAGGACAGA
GAGATGATCGAGGAACGGCTGAAAACCTATGCCCACCTGTTCGACGACAAAGTGATGAAGCAGCTGAAGC
GGCGGAGATACACCGGCTGGGGCAGGCTGAGCCGGAAGCTGATCAACGGCATCCGGGACAAGCAGTCCGG
CAAGACAATCCTGGATTTCCTGAAGTCCGACGGCTTCGCCAACAGAAACTTCATGCAGCTGATCCACGAC
GACAGCCTGACCTTTAAAGAGGACATCCAGAAAGCCCAGGTGTCCGGCCAGGGCGATAGCCTGCACGAGC
ACATTGCCAATCTGGCCGGCAGCCCCGCCATTAAGAAGGGCATCCTGCAGACAGTGAAGGTGGTGGACGA
GCTCGTGAAAGTGATGGGCCGGCACAAGCCCGAGAACATCGTGATCGAAATGGCCAGAGAGAACCAGACC
ACCCAGAAGGGACAGAAGAACAGCCGCGAGAGAATGAAGCGGATCGAAGAGGGCATCAAAGAGCTGGGCA
GCCAGATCCTGAAAGAACACCCCGTGGAAAACACCCAGCTGCAGAACGAGAAGCTGTACCTGTACTACCT
GCAGAATGGGCGGGATATGTACGTGGACCAGGAACTGGACATCAACCGGCTGTCCGACTACGATGTGGAC
CATATCGTGCCTCAGAGCTTTCTGAAGGACGACTCCATCGACAACAAGGTGCTGACCAGAAGCGACAAGA
ACCGGGGCAAGAGCGACAACGTGCCCTCCGAAGAGGTCGTGAAGAAGATGAAGAACTACTGGCGGCAGCT
GCTGAACGCCAAGCTGATTACCCAGAGAAAGTTCGACAATCTGACCAAGGCCGAGAGAGGCGGCCTGAGC
GAACTGGATAAGGCCGGCTTCATCAAGAGACAGCTGGTGGAAACCCGGCAGATCACAAAGCACGTGGCAC
AGATCCTGGACTCCCGGATGAACACTAAGTACGACGAGAATGACAAGCTGATCCGGGAAGTGAAAGTGAT
CACCCTGAAGTCCAAGCTGGTGTCCGATTTCCGGAAGGATTTCCAGTTTTACAAAGTGCGCGAGATCAAC
AACTACCACCACGCCCACGACGCCTACCTGAACGCCGTCGTGGGAACCGCCCTGATCAAAAAGTACCCTA
AGCTGGAAAGCGAGTTCGTGTACGGCGACTACAAGGTGTACGACGTGCGGAAGATGATCGCCAAGAGCGA
GCAGGAAATCGGCAAGGCTACCGCCAAGTACTTCTTCTACAGCAACATCATGAACTTTTTCAAGACCGAG
ATTACCCTGGCCAACGGCGAGATCCGGAAGCGGCCTCTGATCGAGACAAACGGCGAAACCGGGGAGATCG
TGTGGGATAAGGGCCGGGATTTTGCCACCGTGCGGAAAGTGCTGAGCATGCCCCAAGTGAATATCGTGAA
AAAGACCGAGGTGCAGACAGGCGGCTTCAGCAAAGAGTCTATCCTGCCCAAGAGGAACAGCGATAAGCTG
ATCGCCAGAAAGAAGGACTGGGACCCTAAGAAGTACGGCGGCTTCGACAGCCCCACCGTGGCCTATTCTG
TGCTGGTGGTGGCCAAAGTGGAAAAGGGCAAGTCCAAGAAACTGAAGAGTGTGAAAGAGCTGCTGGGGAT
CACCATCATGGAAAGAAGCAGCTTCGAGAAGAATCCCATCGACTTTCTGGAAGCCAAGGGCTACAAAGAA
GTGAAAAAGGACCTGATCATCAAGCTGCCTAAGTACTCCCTGTTCGAGCTGGAAAACGGCCGGAAGAGAA
TGCTGGCCTCTGCCGGCGAACTGCAGAAGGGAAACGAACTGGCCCTGCCCTCCAAATATGTGAACTTCCT
GTACCTGGCCAGCCACTATGAGAAGCTGAAGGGCTCCCCCGAGGATAATGAGCAGAAACAGCTGTTTGTG
GAACAGCACAAGCACTACCTGGACGAGATCATCGAGCAGATCAGCGAGTTCTCCAAGAGAGTGATCCTGG
CCGACGCTAATCTGGACAAAGTGCTGTCCGCCTACAACAAGCACCGGGATAAGCCCATCAGAGAGCAGGC
CGAGAATATCATCCACCTGTTTACCCTGACCAATCTGGGAGCCCCTGCCGCCTTCAAGTACTTTGACACC
ACCATCGACCGGAAGAGGTACACCAGCACCAAAGAGGTGCTGGACGCCACCCTGATCCACCAGAGCATCA
CCGGCCTGTACGAGACACGGATCGACCTGTCTCAGCTGGGAGGCGACAAAAGGCCGGCGGCCACGAAAAA
GGCCGGCCAGGCAAAAAAGAAAAAGTAAGAATTCCTAGAGCTCGCTGATCAGCCTCGACTGTGCCTTCTA
GTTGCCAGCCATCTGTTGTTTGCCCCTCCCCCGTGCCTTCCTTGACCCTGGAAGGTGCCACTCCCACTGT
CCTTTCCTAATAAAATGAGGAAATTGCATCGCATTGTCTGAGTAGGTGTCATTCTATTCTGGGGGGTGGG
GTGGGGCAGGACAGCAAGGGGGAGGATTGGGAAGAGAATAGCAGGCATGCTGGGGAGCGGCCGCAGGAAC
CCCTAGTGATGGAGTTGGCCACTCCCTCTCTGCGCGCTCGCTCGCTCACTGAGGCCGGGCGACCAAAGGT
CGCCCGACGCCCGGGCTTTGCCCGGGCGGCCTCAGTGAGCGAGCGAGCGCGCAGCTGCCTGCAGGGGCGC
CTGATGCGGTATTTTCTCCTTACGCATCTGTGCGGTATTTCACACCGCATA
[95 nt withheld, positions 5652-5746]
T
[46 nt withheld, positions 5748-5793]
C
[141 nt withheld, positions 5795-5935]
CCTTTGACGTTGGAGTCCACGTTCTTT
[37 nt withheld, positions 5963-5999]
ACTCTATCTCGGGCTATTCTTTTGATTTATAAGGGATTTTGCCGATTTCGGTCTATTGGTTAAAAAATGA
GCTGATTTAACAAAAATTTAACGCGAATTTTAACAAAATATTAACGTTTACAATTTTATGGTGCACTCTC
AGTACAATCTGCTCTGATGCCGCATAGTTAAGCCAGCCCCGACACCCGCCAACACCCGCTGACGCGCCCT
GACGGGCTTGTCTGCTCCCGGCATCCGCTTACAGACAAGCTGTGACCGTCTCCGGGAGCTGCATGTGTCA
GAGGTTTTCACCGTCATCACCGAAACGCGCGAGACGAAAGGGCCTCGTGATACGCCTATTTTTATAGGTT
AATGTCATGATAATAATGGTTTCTTAGACGTCAGGTGGCACTTTTCGGGGAAATGTGCGCGGAACCCCTA
TTTGTTTATTTTTCTAAATACATTCAAATATGTATCCGCTCATGAGACAATAACCCTGATAAATGCTTCA
ATAATATTGAAAAAGGAAGAGTATGAGTATTCAACATTTCCGTGTCGCCCTTATTCCCTTTTTTGCGGCA
TTTTGCCTTCCTGTTTTTGCTCACCCAGAAACGCTGGTGAAAGTAAAAGATGCTGAAGATCAGTTGGGTG
CACGAGTGGGTTACATCGAACTGGATCTCAACAGCGGTAAGATCCTTGAGAGTTTTCGCCCCGAAGAACG
TTTTCCAATGATGAGCACTTTTAAAGTTCTGCTATGTGGCGCGGTATTATCCCGTATTGACGCCGGGCAA
GAGCAACTCGGTCGCCGCATACACTATTCTCAGAATGACTTGGTTGAGTACTCACCAGTCACAGAAAAGC
ATCTTACGGATGGCATGACAGTAAGAGAATTATGCAGTGCTGCCATAACCATGAGTGATAACACTGCGGC
CAACTTACTTCTGACAACGATCGGAGGACCGAAGGAGCTAACCGCTTTTTTGCACAACATGGGGGATCAT
GTAACTCGCCTTGATCGTTGGGAACCGGAGCTGAATGAAGCCATACCAAACGACGAGCGTGACACCACGA
TGCCTGTAGCAATGGCAACAACGTTGCGCAAACTATTAACTGGCGAACTACTTACTCTAGCTTCCCGGCA
ACAATTAATAGACTGGATGGAGGCGGATAAAGTTGCAGGACCACTTCTGCGCTCGGCCCTTCCGGCTGGC
TGGTTTATTGCTGATAAATCTGGAGCCGGTGAGCGTGGAAGCCGCGGTATCATTGCAGCACTGGGGCCAG
ATGGTAAGCCCTCCCGTATCGTAGTTATCTACACGACGGGGAGTCAGGCAACTATGGATGAACGAAATAG
ACAGATCGCTGAGATAGGTGCCTCACTGATTAAGCATTGGTAACTGTCAGACCAAGTTTACTCATATATA
CTTTAGATTGATTTAAAACTTCATTTTTAATTTAAAAGGATCTAGGTGAAGATCCTTTTTGATAATCTCA
TGACCAAAATCCCTTAACGTGAGTTTTCGTTCCACTGAGCGTCAGACCCCGTAGAAAAGATCAAAGGATC
TTCTTGAGATCCTTTTTTTCTGCGCGTAATCTGCTGCTTGCAAACAAAAAAACCACCGCTACCAGCGGTG
GTTTGTTTGCCGGATCAAGAGCTACCAACTCTTTTTCCGAAGGTAACTGGCTTCAGCAGAGCGCAGATAC
CAAATACTGTTCTTCTAGTGTAGCCGTAGTTAGGCCACCACTTCAAGAACTCTGTAGCACCGCCTACATA
CCTCGCTCTGCTAATCCTGTTACCAGTGGCTGCTGCCAGTGGCGATAAGTCGTGTCTTACCGGGTTGGAC
TCAAGACGATAGTTACCGGATAAGGCGCAGCGGTCGGGCTGAACGGGGGGTTCGTGCACACAGCCCAGCT
TGGAGCGAACGACCTACACCGAACTGAGATACCTACAGCGTGAGCTATGAGAAAGCGCCACGCTTCCCGA
AGGGAGAAAGGCGGACAGGTATCCGGTAAGCGGCAGGGTCGGAACAGGAGAGCGCACGAGGGAGCTTCCA
GGGGGAAACGCCTGGTATCTTTATAGTCCTGTCGGGTTTCGCCACCTCTGACTTGAGCGTCGATTTTTGT
GATGCTCGTCAGGGGGGCGGAGCCTATGGAAAAACGCCAGCAACGCGGCCTTTTTACGGTTCCTGGCCTT
TTGCTGGCCTTTTGCTCACATGTGAGGGCCTATTTCCCATGATTCCTTCATATTTGCATATACGATACAA
GGCTGTTAGAGAGATAATTGGAATTAATTTGACTGTAAACACAAAGATATTAGTACAAAATACGTGACGT
AGAAAGTAATAATTTCTTGGGTAGTTTGCAGTTTTAAAATTATGTTTTAAAATGGACTATCATATGCTTA
CCGTAACTTGAAAGTATTTCGATTTCTTGGCTTTATATATCTTGTGGAAAGGACGAAACACCGAGGCAAG
GAGATCTCTTAAGGTTT
Features (pLannotate 1.2.2; 19 found; start..end, strand, type, name):
     79..122     +  misc_RNA       gRNA scaffold (fragment): guide RNA scaffold for the Streptococcus pyogenes CRISPR/Cas9 system
    169..454     +  enhancer       CMV enhancer: human cytomegalovirus immediate early enhancer; contains an 18-bp deletion relative to the standard CMV enhancer
    456..573     +  promoter       chicken β-actin promoter (fragment): No description available
    565..691     +  promoter       chicken β-actin promoter (fragment): No description available
    692..919     +  intron         hybrid intron: hybrid between chicken β-actin (CBA) and minute virus of mice (MMV) introns (Gray et al., 2011)
   1057..2658    +  CDS            Cas9(N): N-terminal portion of Streptococcus pyogenes Cas9 (Zetsche et al., 2015)
   2659..5157    +  CDS            Cas9(C): C-terminal portion of Streptococcus pyogenes Cas9 (Zetsche et al., 2015)
   5158..5205    +  CDS            nucleoplasmin NLS: bipartite nuclear localization signal from nucleoplasmin
   5239..5350    +  polyA_signal   bGH poly(A) signal: bovine growth hormone polyadenylation signal
   5455..5595    +  repeat_region  AAV2 ITR: inverted terminal repeat of adeno-associated virus serotype 2 inverted
   5600..5651    -  misc_feature   bom (fragment): basis of mobility region from pBR322
   5670..6125    +  rep_origin     f1 ori (sequence partly withheld): f1 bacteriophage origin of replication; arrow indicates direction of (+) strand synthesis
   6126..6175    -  misc_feature   bom (fragment): basis of mobility region from pBR322
   6277..6312    -  CDS            rop (fragment): Rop protein, which maintains plasmids at low copy number; rop
   6407..6511    +  promoter       AmpR promoter: bla
   6512..7372    +  CDS            AmpR: β-lactamase; bla; confers resistance to ampicillin, carbenicillin, and related antibiotics
   7543..8131    +  rep_origin     ori: high-copy-number ColE1/pMB1/pBR322/pUC origin of replication
   8193..8433    +  promoter       U6 promoter: RNA polymerase III promoter for human U6 snRNA
   8463..72      +  misc_RNA       gRNA scaffold (across the origin): guide RNA scaffold for the Streptococcus pyogenes CRISPR/Cas9 system
