[The description below was written by a language model from this plasmid's Addgene catalogue record and pLannotate feature annotations shown in this document.]
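Description:
pHOXB13.1.0-gDNA is a mammalian CRISPR expression plasmid built on the pX330 backbone that delivers both Streptococcus pyogenes Cas9 and a single guide RNA directed against the human transcription factor gene HOXB13. It is propagated in E. coli as a high-copy plasmid through a ColE1/pUC-type origin and selected with ampicillin via the β-lactamase (AmpR) gene. A filamentous phage origin (annotated as f1 or M13, depending on the sequence record) is also present, along with a single AAV2 inverted terminal repeat and small pBR322-derived bom and rop fragments that are remnants of the backbone. No mammalian selection marker or fluorescent reporter is annotated.

Two expression units work together. A human U6 RNA polymerase III promoter drives the guide RNA, in which a 20-nucleotide HOXB13 target sequence was inserted upstream of the S. pyogenes gRNA scaffold using BbsI sites that were destroyed during cloning. The adjacent PAM belongs to the genomic target and is not part of the plasmid. Cas9 is transcribed from a hybrid promoter consisting of the CMV enhancer, the chicken β-actin promoter and a hybrid intron. Its coding sequence, annotated as contiguous N- and C-terminal portions, ends in a nucleoplasmin nuclear localization signal and is followed by the bovine growth hormone polyadenylation signal.

The depositor notes that the plasmid is meant to be used with a companion construct, pHOXB13-donor, which suggests the Cas9 cut is paired with a repair template at the HOXB13 locus, although the record does not describe the intended edit. The repository's sequencing result is about 40 nt shorter than the depositor's sequence, and the difference appears to lie in the chicken β-actin promoter region.
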