Addgene plasmid #113782: pHOXB13.1.0-gDNA
Purpose: CRISPR plasmid for expression of Cas9 and gRNA targeting human transcription factor HOXB13
Depositing lab: Kevin White. Depositing organization: University of Chicago.
Backbone
  Vector backbone: pX330
  Backbone manufacturer: Zhang lab (Addgene plasmid ID: 42230)
  Vector type: Mammalian Expression, CRISPR
Growth in bacteria
  Bacterial resistance: Ampicillin, 100 μg/mL
  Growth temperature: 37°C
  Growth strain: DH5alpha
  Copy number: High Copy
Gene/Insert
  Gene/Insert name: HOXB13
  gRNA/shRNA sequence: AGGCAAGGAGATCTCTTAAG GGG
  Species: H. sapiens (human)
  Entrez Gene: HOXB13 (a.k.a. HPC9, PSGD)
  Cloning method: Restriction Enzyme; 5′ cloning site BbsI (destroyed during cloning); 3′ cloning site BbsI (destroyed during cloning)
  Sequencing primers: 5′ hU6-F (5'-GAGGGCCTATTTCCCATGATT-3')
Terms and licenses: Academic/Nonprofit Terms; Industry Terms: Not Available to Industry
Depositor comments: gRNA sequence listed includes 20 nucleotide target sequence, followed by the uncloned PAM sequence. The PAM sequence is not present in the plasmid. Use with plasmid pHOXB13-donor
How to cite: pHOXB13.1.0-gDNA was a gift from Kevin White (Addgene plasmid # 113782 ; http://n2t.net/addgene:113782 ; RRID:Addgene_113782)
